>Addgene plasmid #209055 | pcDNA5-3xFLAG-TAF5-FL_WobbleMut | addgene full sequence | sequence record 413686 | Addgene NGS Result
GACGGATCGGGAGATCTCCCGATCCCCTATGGTGCACTCTCAGTACAATCTGCTCTGATGCCGCATAGTT
AAGCCAGTATCTGCTCCCTGCTTGTGTGTTGGAGGTCGCTGAGTAGTGCGCGAGCAAAATTTAAGCTACA
ACAAGGCAAGGCTTGACCGACAATTGCATGAAGAATCTGCTTAGGGTTAGGCGTTTTGCGCTGCTTCGCG
ATGTACGGGCCAGATATACGCGTTGACATTGATTATTGACTAGTTATTAATAGTAATCAATTACGGGGTC
ATTAGTTCATAGCCCATATATGGAGTTCCGCGTTACATAACTTACGGTAAATGGCCCGCCTGGCTGACCG
CCCAACGACCCCCGCCCATTGACGTCAATAATGACGTATGTTCCCATAGTAACGCCAATAGGGACTTTCC
ATTGACGTCAATGGGTGGAGTATTTACGGTAAACTGCCCACTTGGCAGTACATCAAGTGTATCATATGCC
AAGTACGCCCCCTATTGACGTCAATGACGGTAAATGGCCCGCCTGGCATTATGCCCAGTACATGACCTTA
TGGGACTTTCCTACTTGGCAGTACATCTACGTATTAGTCATCGCTATTACCATGGTGATGCGGTTTTGGC
AGTACATCAATGGGCGTGGATAGCGGTTTGACTCACGGGGATTTCCAAGTCTCCACCCCATTGACGTCAA
TGGGAGTTTGTTTTGGCACCAAAATCAACGGGACTTTCCAAAATGTCGTAACAACTCCGCCCCATTGACG
CAAATGGGCGGTAGGCGTGTACGGTGGGAGGTCTATATAAGCAGAGCTCTCCCTATCAGTGATAGAGATC
TCCCTATCAGTGATAGAGATCGTCGACGAGCTCGTTTAGTGAACCGTCAGATCGCCTGGAGACGCCATCC
ACGCTGTTTTGACCTCCATAGAAGACACCGGGACCGATCCAGCCTCCGGACTCTAGCGTTTAAACTTAAG
CTTCCACCATGGACTACAAAGACCATGACGGTGATACATATGATCATGACATCGATTACAAGGATGACGA
TGACAAGACAAGTTTGTACAAAAAAGCAGGCTTCGCGGCGCTGGCGGAGGAGCAGACGGAGGTGGCGGTC
AAGCTAGAGCCTGAGGGACCGCCAACGCTGCTACCTCCGCAGGCGGGGGACGGCGCAGGCGAGGGTAGCG
GCGGCACTACCAACAACGGCCCCAACGGCGGCGGCGGGAACGTTGCGGCGTCGTCGTCCACTGGCGGGGA
TGGCGGGACCCCCAAGCCCACGGTGGCTGTCTCCGCCGCTGCCCCGGCGGGGGCGGCCCCGGTGCCCGCC
GCTGCTCCGGACGCCGGCGCTCCGCATGACCGACAGACTCTACTGGCCGTGCTGCAGTTCCTACGGCAGA
GCAAACTCCGCGAGGCCGAAGAGGCGCTGCGCCGTGAGGCCGGGCTGCTGGAGGAGGCAGTGGCGGGCTC
CGGAGCCCCGGGAGAGGTGGACAGCGCCGGCGCTGAGGTGACCAGCGCGCTTCTCAGCCGGGTGACCGCC
TCGGCCCCTGGCCCTGCGGCCCCCGACCCTCCGGGCACTGGCGCTTCGGGGGCCACGGTCGTCTCAGGTT
CAGCCTCAGGTCCTGCGGCTCCGGGTAAAGTTGGAAGTGTTGCTGTGGAAGACCAGCCAGATGTCAGTGC
CGTGTTGTCAGCCTACAACCAACAAGGAGATCCCACAATGTATGAAGAATACTATAGTGGACTGAAACAC
TTCATTGAATGTTCCCTGGACTGCCATCGGGCAGAGTTGTCCCAACTTTTTTATCCTCTGTTTGTGCACA
TGTACTTGGAGCTAGTCTACAATCAACATGAGAATGAAGCAAAGTCATTCTTTGAGAAGTTCCATGGAGA
TCAGGAATGTTATTACCAGGATGACCTACGAGTATTATCTAGTCTTACCAAAAAGGAACACATGAAAGGG
AATGAGACCATGTTGGATTTTCGAACAAGTAAATTTGTTCTGCGTATTTCCCGTGACTCGTACCAACTCT
TGAAGAGGCATCTTCAGGAGAAACAGAACAATCAGATATGGAACATAGTTCAGGAGCACCTCTACATTGA
CATCTTTGATGGGATGCCGCGTAGTAAGCAACAGATAGATGCGATGGTGGGAAGTTTGGCAGGAGAGGCT
AAACGAGAGGCAAACAAATCAAAGGTATTTTTTGGTTTATTAAAAGAACCAGAAATTGAGGTACCTTTGG
ATGACGAGGATGAAGAGGGAGAAAATGAAGAAGGAAAACCTAAAAAGAAGAAGCCTAAAAAAGATAGTAT
TGGATCCAAAAGCAAAAAACAAGATCCCAATGCTCCACCTCAGAACAGAATCCCTCTTCCTGAGTTGAAA
GATTCAGATAAGTTGGATAAGATAATGAATATGAAAGAAACCACCAAACGAGTGCGCCTTGGGCCGGACT
GCTTACCCTCCATTTGTTTCTATACATTTCTCAATGCTTACCAGGGTCTCACTGCAGTGGATGTCACTGA
TGATTCTAGTCTGATTGCTGGAGGTTTTGCAGATTCAACTGTCAGAGTGTGGTCGGTAACACCCAAAAAG
CTTCGTAGTGTCAAACAAGCATCAGATCTTAGTCTTATAGACAAAGAATCAGATGATGTCTTAGAAAGAA
TCATGGATGAGAAAACAGCAAGTGAGTTGAAGATTTTGTATGGTCACAGTGGGCCTGTCTACGGAGCCAG
CTTCAGTCCGGATAGGAACTATCTGCTTTCCTCTTCAGAGGACGGAACTGTTAGATTGTGGAGCCTTCAA
ACATTTACTTGTTTGGTGGGATATAAAGGACACAACTATCCAGTATGGGACACACAATTTTCTCCATATG
GATATTATTTTGTGTCAGGGGGCCATGACCGAGTAGCTCGGCTCTGGGCTACAGACCACTATCAGCCTTT
AAGAATATTTGCCGGCCATCTTGCTGATGTGAATTGTACCAGATTCCATCCAAATTCTAATTATGTTGCT
ACGGGCTCTGCAGACAGAACTGTGCGGCTCTGGGACGTCCTGAATGGTAACTGTGTAAGGATCTTCACTG
GACACAAGGGACCAATTCATTCCTTGACATTTTCTCCCAATGGGAGATTCCTGGCTACAGGAGCAACAGA
TGGCAGAGTGCTTCTTTGGGATATTGGACATGGTTTGATGGTTGGAGAATTAAAAGGCCACACTGATACA
GTCTGTTCACTTAGGTTTAGTAGAGATGGTGAAATTTTGGCCAGCGGCAGCATGGACAACACAGTTCGAT
TATGGGATGCTATCAAAGCCTTTGAAGATTTAGAGACCGATGACTTTACTACAGCCACTGGGCATATAAA
TTTACCTGAGAATTCACAGGAGTTATTGTTGGGAACATATATGACCAAATCAACACCAGTTGTACACCTT
CATTTTACTCGAAGAAACCTGGTTCTAGCTGCAGGAGCTTATAGTCCACAATGATAACCCAGCTTTCTTG
TACAAAGTGGTCTGACTCGAGTCTAGAGGGCCCGTTTAAACCCGCTGATCAGCCTCGACTGTGCCTTCTA
GTTGCCAGCCATCTGTTGTTTGCCCCTCCCCCGTGCCTTCCTTGACCCTGGAAGGTGCCACTCCCACTGT
CCTTTCCTAATAAAATGAGGAAATTGCATCGCATTGTCTGAGTAGGTGTCATTCTATTCTGGGGGGTGGG
GTGGGGCAGGACAGCAAGGGGGAGGATTGGGAAGACAATAGCAGGCATGCTGGGGATGCGGTGGGCTCTA
TGGCTTCTGAGGCGGAAAGAACCAGCTGGGGCTCTAGGGGGTATCCCC
[124 nt withheld, positions 3829-3952]
C
[91 nt withheld, positions 3954-4044]
AGGGTGATGGTTCACGTACCTAGAAGTTCCTATTCCGAAGTTCCTATTCTCTAGAAAGTATAGGAACTTC
CTTGGCCAAAAAGCCTGAACTCACCGCGACGTCTGTCGAGAAGTTTCTGATCGAAAAGTTCGACAGCGTC
TCCGACCTGATGCAGCTCTCGGAGGGCGAAGAATCTCGTGCTTTCAGCTTCGATGTAGGAGGGCGTGGAT
ATGTCCTGCGGGTAAATAGCTGCGCCGATGGTTTCTACAAAGATCGTTATGTTTATCGGCACTTTGCATC
GGCCGCGCTCCCGATTCCGGAAGTGCTTGACATTGGGGAGTTCAGCGAGAGCCTGACCTATTGCATCTCC
CGCCGTGCACAGGGTGTCACGTTGCAAGACCTGCCTGAAACCGAACTGCCCGCTGTTCTGCAGCCGGTCG
CGGAGGCCATGGATGCGATCGCTGCGGCCGATCTTAGCCAGACGAGCGGGTTCGGCCCATTCGGACCGCA
AGGAATCGGTCAATACACTACATGGCGTGATTTCATATGCGCGATTGCTGATCCCCATGTGTATCACTGG
CAAACTGTGATGGACGACACCGTCAGTGCGTCCGTCGCGCAGGCTCTCGATGAGCTGATGCTTTGGGCCG
AGGACTGCCCCGAAGTCCGGCACCTCGTGCACGCGGATTTCGGCTCCAACAATGTCCTGACGGACAATGG
CCGCATAACAGCGGTCATTGACTGGAGCGAGGCGATGTTCGGGGATTCCCAATACGAGGTCGCCAACATC
TTCTTCTGGAGGCCGTGGTTGGCTTGTATGGAGCAGCAGACGCGCTACTTCGAGCGGAGGCATCCGGAGC
TTGCAGGATCGCCGCGGCTCCGGGCGTATATGCTCCGCATTGGTCTTGACCAACTCTATCAGAGCTTGGT
TGACGGCAATTTCGATGATGCAGCTTGGGCGCAGGGTCGATGCGACGCAATCGTCCGATCCGGAGCCGGG
ACTGTCGGGCGTACACAAATCGCCCGCAGAAGCGCGGCCGTCTGGACCGATGGCTGTGTAGAAGTACTCG
CCGATAGTGGAAACCGACGCCCCAGCACTCGTCCGAGGGCAAAGGAATAGCACGTACTACGAGATTTCGA
TTCCACCGCCGCCTTCTATGAAAGGTTGGGCTTCGGAATCGTTTTCCGGGACGCCGGCTGGATGATCCTC
CAGCGCGGGGATCTCATGCTGGAGTTCTTCGCCCACCCCAACTTGTTTATTGCAGCTTATAATGGTTACA
AATAAAGCAATAGCATCACAAATTTCACAAATAAAGCATTTTTTTCACTGCATTCTAGTTGTGGTTTGTC
CAAACTCATCAATGTATCTTATCATGTCTGTATACCGTCGACCTCTAGCTAGAGCTTGGCGTAATCATGG
TCATAGCTGTTTCCTGTGTGAAATTGTTATCCGCTCACAATTCCACACAACATACGAGCCGGAAGCATAA
AGTGTAAAGCCTGGGGTGCCTAATGAGTGAGCTAACTCACATTAATTGCGTTGCGCTCACTGCCCGCTTT
CCAGTCGGGAAACCTGTCGTGCCAGCTGCATTAATGAATCGGCCAACGCGCGGGGAGAGGCGGTTTGCGT
ATTGGGCGCTCTTCCGCTTCCTCGCTCACTGACTCGCTGCGCTCGGTCGTTCGGCTGCGGCGAGCGGTAT
CAGCTCACTCAAAGGCGGTAATACGGTTATCCACAGAATCAGGGGATAACGCAGGAAAGAACATGTGAGC
AAAAGGCCAGCAAAAGGCCAGGAACCGTAAAAAGGCCGCGTTGCTGGCGTTTTTCCATAGGCTCCGCCCC
CCTGACGAGCATCACAAAAATCGACGCTCAAGTCAGAGGTGGCGAAACCCGACAGGACTATAAAGATACC
AGGCGTTTCCCCCTGGAAGCTCCCTCGTGCGCTCTCCTGTTCCGACCCTGCCGCTTACCGGATACCTGTC
CGCCTTTCTCCCTTCGGGAAGCGTGGCGCTTTCTCATAGCTCACGCTGTAGGTATCTCAGTTCGGTGTAG
GTCGTTCGCTCCAAGCTGGGCTGTGTGCACGAACCCCCCGTTCAGCCCGACCGCTGCGCCTTATCCGGTA
ACTATCGTCTTGAGTCCAACCCGGTAAGACACGACTTATCGCCACTGGCAGCAGCCACTGGTAACAGGAT
TAGCAGAGCGAGGTATGTAGGCGGTGCTACAGAGTTCTTGAAGTGGTGGCCTAACTACGGCTACACTAGA
AGAACAGTATTTGGTATCTGCGCTCTGCTGAAGCCAGTTACCTTCGGAAAAAGAGTTGGTAGCTCTTGAT
CCGGCAAACAAACCACCGCTGGTAGCGGTGGTTTTTTTGTTTGCAAGCAGCAGATTACGCGCAGAAAAAA
AGGATCTCAAGAAGATCCTTTGATCTTTTCTACGGGGTCTGACGCTCAGTGGAACGAAAACTCACGTTAA
GGGATTTTGGTCATGAGATTATCAAAAAGGATCTTCACCTAGATCCTTTTAAATTAAAAATGAAGTTTTA
AATCAATCTAAAGTATATATGAGTAAACTTGGTCTGACAGTTACCAATGCTTAATCAGTGAGGCACCTAT
CTCAGCGATCTGTCTATTTCGTTCATCCATAGTTGCCTGACTCCCCGTCGTGTAGATAACTACGATACGG
GAGGGCTTACCATCTGGCCCCAGTGCTGCAATGATACCGCGAGACCCACGCTCACCGGCTCCAGATTTAT
CAGCAATAAACCAGCCAGCCGGAAGGGCCGAGCGCAGAAGTGGTCCTGCAACTTTATCCGCCTCCATCCA
GTCTATTAATTGTTGCCGGGAAGCTAGAGTAAGTAGTTCGCCAGTTAATAGTTTGCGCAACGTTGTTGCC
ATTGCTACAGGCATCGTGGTGTCACGCTCGTCGTTTGGTATGGCTTCATTCAGCTCCGGTTCCCAACGAT
CAAGGCGAGTTACATGATCCCCCATGTTGTGCAAAAAAGCGGTTAGCTCCTTCGGTCCTCCGATCGTTGT
CAGAAGTAAGTTGGCCGCAGTGTTATCACTCATGGTTATGGCAGCACTGCATAATTCTCTTACTGTCATG
CCATCCGTAAGATGCTTTTCTGTGACTGGTGAGTACTCAACCAAGTCATTCTGAGAATAGTGTATGCGGC
GACCGAGTTGCTCTTGCCCGGCGTCAATACGGGATAATACCGCGCCACATAGCAGAACTTTAAAAGTGCT
CATCATTGGAAAACGTTCTTCGGGGCGAAAACTCTCAAGGATCTTACCGCTGTTGAGATCCAGTTCGATG
TAACCCACTCGTGCACCCAACTGATCTTCAGCATCTTTTACTTTCACCAGCGTTTCTGGGTGAGCAAAAA
CAGGAAGGCAAAATGCCGCAAAAAAGGGAATAAGGGCGACACGGAAATGTTGAATACTCATACTCTTCCT
TTTTCAATATTATTGAAGCATTTATCAGGGTTATTGTCTCATGAGCGGATACATATTTGAATGTATTTAG
AAAAATAAACAAATAGGGGTTCCGCGCACATTTCCCCGAAAAGTGCCACCTGACGTC
Features (pLannotate 1.2.2; 24 found; start..end, strand, type, name):
     28..80      -  misc_feature   bom (fragment): basis of mobility region from pBR322
    235..614     +  enhancer       CMV enhancer: human cytomegalovirus immediate early enhancer
    615..818     +  promoter       CMV promoter: human cytomegalovirus (CMV) immediate early promoter
    820..839     +  promoter       PLtetO-1 promoter (fragment): modified phage lambda PL promoter with tet operator sites (Lutz and Bujard, 1997)
    841..860     +  promoter       PLtetO-1 promoter (fragment): modified phage lambda PL promoter with tet operator sites (Lutz and Bujard, 1997)
    868..901     +  promoter       TRE3GV promoter (fragment): 3rd-generation Tet-responsive promoter that can be activated by binding of Tet-On® 3G, optimized for retroviral and lentiviral vectors
   1034..1057    +  CDS            FLAG: FLAG® epitope tag, followed by an enterokinase cleavage site
   1058..1082    +  protein_bind   attB1: mutant version of attB; recombination site for the Gateway® BP reaction BP Clonase™
   1085..3481    +  CDS            TAF5: TAF5_HUMAN - Also known as TAF2D. Experimental evidence at protein level: Swiss-Prot protein existence level 1. TAFs are components of the transcription factor IID (TFIID) complex, PCAF histone acetylase complex and TBP-free TAFII complex (TFTC). TAFs components-TIIFD are essential for mediating regulation of RNA polymerase transcription. TAF5/TAFII100 interacts strongly with the histone H4-related TAF6/TAFII80 and the histone H3-related TAF9/TAFII31, as well as a stable complex comprised of both TAF5/TAFII80 and TAF6/TAFII31. Apparently weaker interactions of TAF5/TAFII100 with TBP, TAF1/TAFI
   3487..3511    -  protein_bind   attB2: mutant version of attB; recombination site for the Gateway® BP reaction BP Clonase™
   3559..3783    +  polyA_signal   bGH poly(A) signal: bovine growth hormone polyadenylation signal
   3787..3808    +  promoter       SV40 promoter (fragment): SV40 enhancer and early promoter
   3829..4062    +  rep_origin     f1 ori (fragment) (sequence partly withheld): f1 bacteriophage origin of replication; arrow indicates direction of (+) strand synthesis
   4067..4114    +  protein_bind   FRT: FLP-mediated recombination occurs in the 8-bp core sequence TCTAGAAA (Turan and Bode, 2011). FLP recombinase from the Saccharomyces cerevisiae 2μ plasmid
   4122..5144    +  CDS            HygR: hygromycin B phosphotransferase confers resistance to hygromycin
   5154..5279    +  CDS            ble (fragment): BLE_KLEPN - Experimental evidence at protein level: Swiss-Prot protein existence level 1. Binding protein with a strong affinity to the bleomycin family of antibiotics. Binds to CL990; an antimitotic-antibiotic compound. From Klebsiella pneumoniae.
   5274..5395    +  polyA_signal   SV40 poly(A) signal: SV40 polyadenylation signal
   5468..5484    -  protein_bind   lac operator: The lac repressor binds to the lac operator to inhibit transcription in E. coli. This inhibition can be relieved by adding lactose or isopropyl-β-D-thiogalactopyranoside (IPTG). lac repressor encoded by lacI
   5492..5522    -  promoter       lac promoter: promoter for the E. coli lac operon
   5537..5558    -  protein_bind   CAP binding site: CAP binding activates transcription in the presence of cAMP. E. coli catabolite activator protein
   5571..5663    -  CDS            lacI (fragment): lac repressor; lacI; The lac repressor binds to the lac operator to inhibit transcription in E. coli. This inhibition can be relieved by adding lactose or isopropyl-β-D-thiogalactopyranoside (IPTG).
   5846..6434    -  rep_origin     ori: high-copy-number ColE1/pMB1/pBR322/pUC origin of replication
   6605..7465    -  CDS            AmpR: β-lactamase; bla; confers resistance to ampicillin, carbenicillin, and related antibiotics
   7466..7570    -  promoter       AmpR promoter: bla
