[The description below was written by a language model from this plasmid's Addgene catalogue record and pLannotate feature annotations shown in this document.]
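Description:
pcDNA5-3xFLAG-TAF5-FL_WobbleMut is a mammalian expression plasmid built on the pcDNA5/FRT/TO backbone, designed for making isogenic, doxycycline-inducible stable cell lines through the Flp-In system. In bacteria it is maintained by a high-copy ColE1/pUC-type origin and selected with ampicillin through the AmpR (β-lactamase) cassette. A fragment of the f1 origin and remnants of lac regulatory sequence are also annotated in the backbone.

The payload is the full-length human TAF5 coding sequence, which encodes a subunit of the TFIID general transcription factor complex. It was introduced by Gateway cloning and is therefore flanked by attB1 and attB2 sites. An N-terminal FLAG tag lies immediately upstream of attB1; the name and purpose indicate a 3xFLAG tag, although the automated annotation marks only a single FLAG unit. Expression is driven by the CMV enhancer/promoter followed by tet operator sequences (the CMV/TO arrangement, annotated here as short tetO-containing promoter fragments). Transcription is thus repressed in cells expressing the Tet repressor, is switched on by doxycycline, and is terminated by the bGH polyadenylation signal.

Downstream, an FRT site directly precedes a hygromycin resistance gene with an SV40 poly(A) signal. No promoter is annotated directly upstream of this gene, and the record notes that hygromycin selection works only after Flp-mediated integration into the FRT site of a Flp-In host line, which makes resistance a readout of correct single-copy insertion.

The "WobbleMut" designation refers to mutations that make the transcript resistant to a TAF5 siRNA. The construct is therefore suited to rescue experiments in which endogenous TAF5 is knocked down and replaced with the tagged full-length isoform. The record does not specify the exact positions changed.
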