Addgene plasmid #209055: pcDNA5-3xFLAG-TAF5-FL_WobbleMut
Purpose: Vector for generating Flp-In cell lines allowing dox-inducible mammalian expression of 3xFlag-tagged full length TAF5 isoform mutated to be resistant to TAF5 siRNA
Depositing lab: Thomas Gonatopoulos-Pournatzis. Depositing organization: National Cancer Institute (NCI). Publication: Genome-scale exon perturbation screens uncover exons critical for cell fitness. Xiao MS, Damodaran AP, Kumari B, Dickson E, Xing K, On TA, Parab N, King HE, Perez AR, Guiblet WM, Duncan G, Che A, Chari R, Andresson T, Vidigal JA, Weatheritt RJ, Aregger M, Gonatopoulos-Pournatzis T. Mol Cell. 2024 Jul 11;84(13):2553-2572.e19. doi: 10.1016/j.molcel.2024.05.024. Epub 2024 Jun 24. PubMed 38917794.
Backbone
  Vector backbone: pcDNA5/FRT/TO
  Vector type: Mammalian Expression
  Selectable markers: Hygromycin, only when integrated into FlpIn FRT site
Growth in bacteria
  Bacterial resistance: Ampicillin, 100 μg/mL
  Growth temperature: 37°C
  Growth strain: NEB Stable
  Copy number: High Copy
Gene/Insert
  Gene/Insert name: TAF5 full length
  Species: H. sapiens (human)
  Promoter: CMV/TO inducible promoter
  Tag / fusion protein: FLAG (N terminal on insert)
  Cloning method: Gateway Cloning
Terms and licenses: Academic/Nonprofit Terms; Industry Terms: Not Available to Industry
How to cite: pcDNA5-3xFLAG-TAF5-FL_WobbleMut was a gift from Thomas Gonatopoulos-Pournatzis (Addgene plasmid # 209055 ; http://n2t.net/addgene:209055 ; RRID:Addgene_209055)
